Addgene plasmid #145881: pAc5.1B-EGFP-DmLSm2_A
Purpose: Insect Expression of DmLSm2
Depositing lab: Elisa Izaurralde. Depositing organization: Max Planck Institute for Developmental Biology. Publication: A divergent Sm fold in EDC3 proteins mediates DCP1 binding and P-body targeting. Tritschler F, Eulalio A, Truffault V, Hartmann MD, Helms S, Schmidt S, Coles M, Izaurralde E, Weichenrieder O. Mol Cell Biol. 2007 Dec . 27(24):8600-11. 10.1128/MCB.01506-07 PubMed 17923697.
Backbone
  Vector backbone: Unknown
  Vector type: Insect Expression
Growth in bacteria
  Bacterial resistance: Ampicillin, 100 μg/mL
  Growth temperature: 37°C
  Growth strain: DH5alpha
  Copy number: Low Copy
Gene/Insert
  Gene/Insert name: DmLSm2
  Species: D. melanogaster (fly)
  Entrez Gene: CG10418 (a.k.a. BcDNA:GM14851, Dmel\CG10418)
  Cloning method: Unknown
Terms and licenses: Academic/Nonprofit Terms; Industry Terms: Not Available to Industry
Depositor comments: ORF extracted from NCBI: NM_140313.3 Plasmids from this collection were made available to the research community and donated after the lab closed. Please note that the sequence provided by the depositing laboratory may be theoretical/predicted or based on Sanger sequencing results. There may be discrepancies between sequencing results obtained by Addgene and the depositor sequence. If an Addgene verified sequence is not available, please contact before placing your order to request that our lab fully sequence the plasmid.
How to cite: pAc5.1B-EGFP-DmLSm2_A was a gift from Elisa Izaurralde (Addgene plasmid # 145881 ; http://n2t.net/addgene:145881 ; RRID:Addgene_145881)
