[The description below was written by a language model from this plasmid's Addgene catalogue record and pLannotate feature annotations shown in this document.]
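Description:
pAc5.1B-EGFP-DmLSm2_A is a 6,335 nt insect expression plasmid that produces Drosophila melanogaster LSm2 (gene CG10418) fused to EGFP. The catalogue lists the backbone as unknown, although the name and the annotated parts point to a pAc5.1-type vector. It is maintained in E. coli through a ColE1/pUC-family origin and selected with ampicillin via the β-lactamase gene and its own promoter. The record lists it as low copy even though the annotated origin is of the high-copy type. No selection marker for insect cells is annotated, which suggests use by transient transfection or co-transfection with a separate marker.

Expression is driven by the strong, constitutive Drosophila actin 5C promoter, which occupies the first 2.5 kb of the sequence. EGFP follows immediately, and the LSm2 coding region lies just downstream on the same strand, so the fluorescent protein sits at the N-terminus of LSm2. The annotation tool matched this region to human LSM2 by homology, but the catalogue identifies the insert as the fly ORF taken from a reference transcript. A V5 epitope tag from the backbone lies downstream of the insert. The record does not show whether it is read in frame or excluded by a stop codon at the end of the ORF. An SV40 polyadenylation signal terminates the transcript. The short large T antigen and tetracycline-resistance fragments are non-functional backbone remnants.

LSm2 is an Sm-like protein that assembles into heptameric LSm rings involved in U6 snRNA binding and mRNA decay. The associated publication concerns EDC3, DCP1 binding and P-body targeting, so the construct is probably suited to visualising LSm2 localisation or to GFP-based interaction assays in Drosophila cultured cells, though the record states only insect expression.
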