Features (pLannotate 1.2.2; 10 found; start..end, strand, type, name):
      1..2510    +  promoter       Ac5 promoter: Drosophila melanogaster actin 5C promoter
   2530..3246    +  CDS            EGFP: EGFP is a basic (constitutively fluorescent) green fluorescent protein published in 1996, derived from Aequorea victoria. It is reported to be a rapidly-maturing weak dimer with moderate acid sensitivity.
   3262..3531    +  CDS            LSM2 (fragment): LSM2_HUMAN - Also known as C6orf28, G7B. Experimental evidence at protein level: Swiss-Prot protein existence level 1. Plays role in pre-mRNA splicing as component of the U4/U6-U5 tri-snRNP complex that is involved in spliceosome assembly, and as component of the precatalytic spliceosome (spliceosome B complex) (PubMed:28781166). The heptameric LSM2-8 complex binds specifically to the 3'-terminal U-tract of U6 snRNA (PubMed:10523320). From Homo sapiens (Human).
   3586..3627    +  CDS            V5 tag: epitope tag from simian virus 5
   3727..3861    -  polyA_signal   SV40 poly(A) signal: SV40 polyadenylation signal
   3884..3968    -  CDS            large T antigen (fragment): large T antigen from SV40 (simian virus 40)
   3969..4416    +  CDS            TcR (fragment): tetracycline efflux protein; tet; confers resistance to tetracycline
   4462..5050    -  rep_origin     ori: high-copy-number ColE1/pMB1/pBR322/pUC origin of replication
   5221..6081    -  CDS            AmpR: β-lactamase; bla; confers resistance to ampicillin, carbenicillin, and related antibiotics
   6082..6186    -  promoter       AmpR promoter: bla
>Addgene plasmid #145881 | pAc5.1B-EGFP-DmLSm2_A | addgene full sequence | sequence record 362932 | Addgene NGS Result
CATGAATGGCATCAACTCTGAATCAAATCTTTGCAGATGCACCTACTTCTCATTTCCACTGTCACATCAT
TTTTCCAGATCTCGCTGCCTGTTATGTGGCCCACAAACCAAGACACGTTTTATGGCCATTAAAGCTGGCT
GATCGTCGCCAAACACCAAATACATAATGAATATGTACACATTCGAGAAAGAAGCGATCAAAGAAGCGTC
TTCGGGCGGAGTAGGAGAATGCGGAGGAGAAGGAGAACGAGCTGATCTAGTATCTCTCCACAATCCAATG
CCAACTGACCAACTGGCCATATTCGGAGCAATTTGAAGCCAATTTCCATCGCCTGGCGATCGCTCCATTC
TTGGCTATATGTTTTTCACCGTTACCCGGGGCCATTTTCAAAGACTCGTCGGCAAGATAAGATTGTGTCA
CTCGCTGTCTCTCTTCATTTGTCGAAGAATGCTGAGGAATTTCGCGATGACGTCGGCGAGTATTTTGAAG
AATGAGAATAATTTGTATTTATACGAAAATCAGTTAGTGGAATTTTCTACAAAAACATGTTATCTATAGA
TAATTTTGTTGCAAAATATGTTGACTATGACAAAGATTGTATGTATATACCTTTAATGTATTCTCATTTT
CTTATGTATTTATAATGGCAATGATGATACTGATGATATTTTAAGATGATGCCAGACCAAAAGGCTTGAA
TTTCTGCGTCTTTTGCCGAACGCAGTGCATGTGCAATTGTTGTTTTTTGGAATATTCAATTTTCGGACTG
TCCGCTTTGATTTCAGTTTCTTGGCTTATTCAAAAAGCAAAGTAAAGCCAAAAAAGCGAGATGGCAATAC
CAAATGCGGCAAAACGGTAGTGGAAGGAAAGGGGTGCGGGGCAGCGGAAGGAAGGGTGGGGCGGGGCGTG
GCGGGGTCTGTGGCTGGGCGCGACGTCACCGACGTTGGAGCCACTCCTTTGACCATGTGTGCGTGTGTGT
ATTATTCGTGTCTCGCCACTCGCCGGTTGTTTTTTTCTTTTTATGCTGCGCTCTCTCTAGCGCCATCTCG
CTTACGCATGCTCAACGCACCGCATGTTGCCGTTTCCTTTTATGCGTCATTTTGGCTCGAAATAGGCAAT
TATTTAAACAAAGATTAGTCAACGAAAACGCTAAAATAAATAAGTCTACAATATGGTTACTTATTGCCAT
GTGTGTGCAGCCAACGATAGCAACAAAAGCAACAACACAGGTGGCTTTCCCTCTTTCACTTTTTGTTTGC
AAGCCGCGTGCGAGCAAGACGGCACGACCGGCAAACGCAATTACGCTGACAAAGAGCAGACGAAGTTTTG
GCGAAAAACATCAAGGCGCCTGATACGAATGCATTTGCAATAACAATTGCGATATTTAATATTGTTTATG
AAGCTGTTTGACTTCAAAACACACAAAAAAAAAAATAAAACAAATTATTTGAAAGAGAATTAGGAATCGG
ACGCTTATCGTTAGGGTAACAACAAGAAATGCTTACTGAGTCACAGCCTCTGGAAAACTGCCGCAAGCCA
GAGAGAGAGAGAAAAAGAGGGAGAGCAGCTTAGACCGCATGTGCTTGTGTGTGAGGCGTCTCTCTCTTCG
TCTCTGTTGCGCAAACGCATAGACTGCACTGAAAAAATCGATTACCTATTTTTTATGAATGAATATTTGC
ACTATTACTATTCAAAACTATTAAGATAGCAATCACATTCAATAGCCAAATACTATACCACCTGAGCGAT
GCAACGAAATGATCAATTTGAGCAAAAATGCTGCATATTTAGGACGGCATCATTATAGAAATGCTTCTTG
CTGTGTACTTTTCTCTCGTCTGGCAGCTGTTTCGCCGTTATTGTTAAAACCGGCTTAAGTTAGGTGTGTT
TTCTACGACTAGTGAATGCCCTACTAGAAGATGTGTGTTGCACAAAATGTCCCTGGAATAACCAATTTGA
AGTGCAGATAGCAGTAAACGTAAGCTAATATGAATATTATTTAACTGTAATGTTTTAATATCGCTGGACA
TTACTAATAAACCCACTATAAACACATGTACATATGTATGTTTTGGCATACAATGAGTAGTTGGGGAAAA
AATGTGTAAAAGCACCGTGACCATCACAGCATAAAGATAACCAGCTGAAGTATCGAATATGAGTAACCCC
CAAATTGAATCACATGCCGCAACTGATAGGACCCATGGAAGTACACTCTTCATGGCGATATACAAGACAC
ACACAAGCACGAACACCCAGTTGCGGAGGAAATTCTCCGTAAATGAAAACCCAATCGGCGAACAATTCAT
ACCCATATATGGTAAAAGTTTTGAACGCGACTTGAGAGCGGAGAGCATTGCGGCTGATAAGGTTTTAGCG
CTAAGCGGGCTTTATAAAACGGGCTGCGGGACCAGTTTTCATATCACTACCGTTTGAGTTCTTGTGCTGT
GTGGATACTCCTCCCGACACAAAGCCGCTCCATCAGCCAGCAGTCGTCTAATCCAGAGACCCCGGATCGG
GGTACCATCATGGTGAGCAAGGGCGAGGAGCTGTTCACCGGGGTGGTGCCCATCCTGGTCGAGCTGGACG
GCGACGTAAACGGCCACAAGTTCAGCGTGTCCGGCGAGGGCGAGGGCGATGCCACCTACGGCAAGCTGAC
CCTGAAGTTCATCTGCACCACCGGCAAGCTGCCCGTGCCCTGGCCCACCCTCGTGACCACCCTGACCTAC
GGCGTGCAGTGCTTCAGCCGCTACCCCGACCACATGAAGCAGCACGACTTCTTCAAGTCCGCCATGCCCG
AAGGCTACGTCCAGGAGCGCACCATCTTCTTCAAGGACGACGGCAACTACAAGACCCGCGCCGAGGTGAA
GTTCGAGGGCGACACCCTGGTGAACCGCATCGAGCTGAAGGGCATCGACTTCAAGGAGGACGGCAACATC
CTGGGGCACAAGCTGGAGTACAACTACAACAGCCACAACGTCTATATCATGGCCGACAAGCAGAAGAACG
GCATCAAGGTGAACTTCAAGATCCGCCACAACATCGAGGACGGCAGCGTGCAGCTCGCCGACCACTACCA
GCAGAACACCCCCATCGGCGACGGCCCCGTGCTGCTGCCCGACAACCACTACCTGAGCACCCAGTCCGCC
CTGAGCAAAGACCCCAACGAGAAGCGCGATCACATGGTCCTGCTGGAGTTCGTGACCGCCGCCGGGATCA
CTCTCGGCATGGACGAGCTGTACAAGCCAAGCTTGAATTCTATGCTCTTTTACTCCTTCTTCAAGTCGCT
GGTGGGCAAGGAAGTCGTCGTGGAGTTGAAAAACGACCTCAGCATATGTGGCACCCTGCACTCGGTGGAT
CAGTACCTGAACATCAAGCTGACGGATATCAGTGTCACAGATCCGGACAAGTACCCCCACATGCTGAGCG
TCAAGAACTGCTTCATCCGTGGCTCCGTGGTGCGATACGTGCAGCTGCCGGGCGACGAGGTGGACACCCA
GCTGCTCCAGGATGCGGCGCGAAAGGAGGCTGTTGTGAGCACAAGATAAGGCGGCCGCTCGAGTCTAGAG
GGCCCGCGGTTCGAAGGTAAGCCTATCCCTAACCCTCTCCTCGGTCTCGATTCTACGCGTACCGGTCATC
ATCACCATCACCATTGAGTTTAAACCCGCTGATCAGCCTCGACTGTGCCTTCTAAGGCCTGAGCTCGCTG
ATCAGCCTCGATCGAGGATCCAGACATGATAAGATACATTGATGAGTTTGGACAAACCACAACTAGAATG
CAGTGAAAAAAATGCTTTATTTGTGAAATTTGTGATGCTATTGCTTTATTTGTAACCATTATAAGCTGCA
ATAAACAAGTTAACAACAACAATTGCATTCATTTTATGTTTCAGGTTCAGGGGGAGGTGTGGGAGGTTTT
TTAAAGCAAGTAAAACCTCTACAAATGTGGTATGGCTGATTATGATCAGTCGACCGATGCCCTTGAGAGC
CTTCAACCCAGTCAGCTCCTTCCGGTGGGCGCGGGGCATGACTATCGTCGCCGCACTTATGACTGTCTTC
TTTATCATGCAACTCGTAGGACAGGTGCCGGCAGCGCTCTGGGTCATTTTCGGCGAGGACCGCTTTCGCT
GGAGCGCGACGATGATCGGCCTGTCGCTTGCGGTATTCGGAATCTTGCACGCCCTCGCTCAAGCCTTCGT
CACTGGTCCCGCCACCAAACGTTTCGGCGAGAAGCAGGCCATTATCGCCGGCATGGCGGCCGACGCGCTG
GGCTACGTCTTGCTGGCGTTCGCGACGCGAGGCTGGATGGCCTTCCCCATTATGATTCTTCTCGCTTCCG
GCGGCATCGGGATGCCCGCGTTGCAGGCCATGCTGTCCAGGCAGGTAGATGACGACCATCAGGGACAGCT
TCAAGGCCAGCAAAAGGCCAGGAACCGTAAAAAGGCCGCGTTGCTGGCGTTTTTCCATAGGCTCCGCCCC
CCTGACGAGCATCACAAAAATCGACGCTCAAGTCAGAGGTGGCGAAACCCGACAGGACTATAAAGATACC
AGGCGTTTCCCCCTGGAAGCTCCCTCGTGCGCTCTCCTGTTCCGACCCTGCCGCTTACCGGATACCTGTC
CGCCTTTCTCCCTTCGGGAAGCGTGGCGCTTTCTCATAGCTCACGCTGTAGGTATCTCAGTTCGGTGTAG
GTCGTTCGCTCCAAGCTGGGCTGTGTGCACGAACCCCCCGTTCAGCCCGACCGCTGCGCCTTATCCGGTA
ACTATCGTCTTGAGTCCAACCCGGTAAGACACGACTTATCGCCACTGGCAGCAGCCACTGGTAACAGGAT
TAGCAGAGCGAGGTATGTAGGCGGTGCTACAGAGTTCTTGAAGTGGTGGCCTAACTACGGCTACACTAGA
AGGACAGTATTTGGTATCTGCGCTCTGCTGAAGCCAGTTACCTTCGGAAAAAGAGTTGGTAGCTCTTGAT
CCGGCAAACAAACCACCGCTGGTAGCGGTGGTTTTTTTGTTTGCAAGCAGCAGATTACGCGCAGAAAAAA
AGGATCTCAAGAAGATCCTTTGATCTTTTCTACGGGGTCTGACGCTCAGTGGAACGAAAACTCACGTTAA
GGGATTTTGGTCATGAGATTATCAAAAAGGATCTTCACCTAGATCCTTTTAAATTAAAAATGAAGTTTTA
AATCAATCTAAAGTATATATGAGTAAACTTGGTCTGACAGTTACCAATGCTTAATCAGTGAGGCACCTAT
CTCAGCGATCTGTCTATTTCGTTCATCCATAGTTGCCTGACTCCCCGTCGTGTAGATAACTACGATACGG
GAGGGCTTACCATCTGGCCCCAGTGCTGCAATGATACCGCGAGACCCACGCTCACCGGCTCCAGATTTAT
CAGCAATAAACCAGCCAGCCGGAAGGGCCGAGCGCAGAAGTGGTCCTGCAACTTTATCCGCCTCCATCCA
GTCTATTAATTGTTGCCGGGAAGCTAGAGTAAGTAGTTCGCCAGTTAATAGTTTGCGCAACGTTGTTGCC
ATTGCTGCAGGCATCGTGGTGTCACGCTCGTCGTTTGGTATGGCTTCATTCAGCTCCGGTTCCCAACGAT
CAAGGCGAGTTACATGATCCCCCATGTTGTGCAAAAAAGCGGTTAGCTCCTTCGGTCCTCCGATCGTTGT
CAGAAGTAAGTTGGCCGCAGTGTTATCACTCATGGTTATGGCAGCACTGCATAATTCTCTTACTGTCATG
CCATCCGTAAGATGCTTTTCTGTGACTGGTGAGTACTCAACCAAGTCATTCTGAGAATAGTGTATGCGGC
GACCGAGTTGCTCTTGCCCGGCGTCAACACGGGATAATACCGCGCCACATAGCAGAACTTTAAAAGTGCT
CATCATTGGAAAACGTTCTTCGGGGCGAAAACTCTCAAGGATCTTACCGCTGTTGAGATCCAGTTCGATG
TAACCCACTCGTGCACCCAACTGATCTTCAGCATCTTTTACTTTCACCAGCGTTTCTGGGTGAGCAAAAA
CAGGAAGGCAAAATGCCGCAAAAAAGGGAATAAGGGCGACACGGAAATGTTGAATACTCATACTCTTCCT
TTTTCAATATTATTGAAGCATTTATCAGGGTTATTGTCTCATGAGCGGATACATATTTGAATGTATTTAG
AAAAATAAACAAATAGGGGTTCCGCGCACATTTCCCCGAAAAGTGCCACCTGACGTCTAAGAAACCATTA
TTATCATGACATTAACCTATAAAAATAGGCGTATCACGAGGCCCTTTCGTCTTCAAGAATTAATTCTATA
TTCTAAAAACACAAATGATACTTCTAAAAAAAAAT
